>Addgene plasmid #153184 | pDONR221 SARS-CoV-2 S-frag6_nostop | addgene full sequence | sequence record 304584 | Addgene NGS Result
TCTCCCCGCGCGTTGGCCGATTCATTAATGCAGCTGGCACGACAGGTTTCCCGACTGGAAAGCGGGCAGT
GAGCGCAACGCAATTAATACGCGTACCGCTAGCCAGGAAGAGTTTGTAGAAACGCAAAAAGGCCATCCGT
CAGGATGGCCTTCTGCTTAGTTTGATGCCTGGCAGTTTATGGCGGGCGTCCTGCCCGCCACCCTCCGGGC
CGTTGCTTCACAACGTTCAAATCCGCTCCCGGCGGATTTGTCCTACTCAGGAGAGCGTTCACCGACAAAC
AACAGATAAAACGAAAGGCCCAGTCTTCCGACTGAGCCTTTCGTTTTATTTGATGCCTGGCAGTTCCCTA
CTCTCGCGTTAACGCTAGCATGGATGTTTTCCCAGTCACGACGTTGTAAAACGACGGCCAGTCTTAAGCT
CGGGCCCCAAATAATGATTTTATTTTGACTGATAGTGACCTGTTCGTTGCAACAAATTGATGAGCAATGC
TTTTTTATAATGCCAACTTTGTACAAAAAAGTTGGCATGTCTTTCATCGAAGACCTGCTGTTCAACAAGG
TGACCCTGGCCGACGCCGGTTTCATCAAGCAGTACGGTGACTGCCTGGGAGACATCGCCGCTAGAGACCT
GATCTGCGCCCAGAAGTTCAACGGTCTGACCGTGCTGCCACCACTGCTGACCGACGAGATGATCGCCCAG
TACACCTCTGCCCTGCTGGCTGGAACCATCACCTCTGGTTGGACCTTCGGAGCTGGCGCCGCCCTGCAGA
TCCCATTCGCTATGCAGATGGCCTACCGTTTCAACGGTATCGGAGTGACCCAGAACGTGCTGTACGAAAA
CCAGAAGCTGATCGCTAACCAGTTCAACTCTGCTATCGGAAAGATCCAGGACTCCCTGTCCTCTACCGCT
TCTGCCCTGGGAAAGCTGCAGGACGTGGTGAACCAGAACGCCCAGGCCCTGAACACCCTGGTGAAGCAGC
TGTCTTCTAACTTCGGAGCCATCTCCTCTGTGCTGAACGACATCCTGTCTAGGCTGGACAAGGTGGAAGC
CGAGGTGCAGATCGACAGACTGATCACCGGAAGACTGCAGTCTCTGCAGACCTACGTGACCCAGCAGCTG
ATCAGGGCCGCTGAAATCAGAGCTTCTGCCAACCTGGCTGCCACCAAGATGTCCGAATGCGTGCTGGGCC
AGTCTAAGAGGGTGGACTTCTGCGGAAAGGGATACCACCTGATGTCCTTCCCACAGTCTGCTCCACACGG
AGTGGTGTTCCTGCACGTGACCTACGTGCCCGCCCAGGAAAAGAACTTCACCACCGCCCCAGCTATCTGC
CACGACGGAAAGGCTCACTTCCCCAGGGAGGGAGTGTTCGTGTCTAACGGAACCCACTGGTTCGTGACCC
AGAGGAACTTCTACGAGCCACAGATCATCACCACCGACAACACCTTCGTGTCTGGAAACTGCGACGTGGT
GATCGGAATCGTGAACAACACCGTGTACGACCCACTGCAGCCAGAACTGGACTCTTTCAAGGAGGAACTG
GACAAGTACTTCAAGAACCACACCTCTCCAGACGTGGACCTGGGAGACATCTCCGGAATCAACGCCTCTG
TGGTGAACATCCAGAAGGAAATCGACAGACTGAACGAGGTGGCCAAGAACCTGAACGAATCTCTGATCGA
CCTGCAGGAACTGGGAAAGTACGAGCAGTACATCAAGTGGCCCTACCCAACTTTCTTGTACAAAGTTGGC
ATTATAAGAAAGCATTGCTTATCAATTTGTTGCAACGAACAGGTCACTATCAGTCAAAATAAAATCATTA
TTTGCCATCCAGCTGATATCCCCTATAGTGAGTCGTATTACATGGTCATAGCTGTTTCCTGGCAGCTCTG
GCCCGTGTCTCAAAATCTCTGATGTTACATTGCACAAGATAAAAATATATCATCATGAACAATAAAACTG
TCTGCTTACATAAACAGTAATACAAGGGGTGTTATGAGCCATATTCAACGGGAAACGTCGAGGCCGCGAT
TAAATTCCAACATGGATGCTGATTTATATGGGTATAAATGGGCTCGCGATAATGTCGGGCAATCAGGTGC
GACAATCTATCGCTTGTATGGGAAGCCCGATGCGCCAGAGTTGTTTCTGAAACATGGCAAAGGTAGCGTT
GCCAATGATGTTACAGATGAGATGGTCAGACTAAACTGGCTGACGGAATTTATGCCTCTTCCGACCATCA
AGCATTTTATCCGTACTCCTGATGATGCATGGTTACTCACCACTGCGATCCCCGGAAAAACAGCATTCCA
GGTATTAGAAGAATATCCTGATTCAGGTGAAAATATTGTTGATGCGCTGGCAGTGTTCCTGCGCCGGTTG
CATTCGATTCCTGTTTGTAATTGTCCTTTTAACAGCGATCGCGTATTTCGTCTCGCTCAGGCGCAATCAC
GAATGAATAACGGTTTGGTTGATGCGAGTGATTTTGATGACGAGCGTAATGGCTGGCCTGTTGAACAAGT
CTGGAAAGAAATGCATAAACTTTTGCCATTCTCACCGGATTCAGTCGTCACTCATGGTGATTTCTCACTT
GATAACCTTATTTTTGACGAGGGGAAATTAATAGGTTGTATTGATGTTGGACGAGTCGGAATCGCAGACC
GATACCAGGATCTTGCCATCCTATGGAACTGCCTCGGTGAGTTTTCTCCTTCATTACAGAAACGGCTTTT
TCAAAAATATGGTATTGATAATCCTGATATGAATAAATTGCAGTTTCATTTGATGCTCGATGAGTTTTTC
TAATCAGAATTGGTTAATTGGTTGTAACACTGGCAGAGCATTACGCTGACTTGACGGGACGGCGCAAGCT
CATGACCAAAATCCCTTAACGTGAGTTACGCGTCGTTCCACTGAGCGTCAGACCCCGTAGAAAAGATCAA
AGGATCTTCTTGAGATCCTTTTTTTCTGCGCGTAATCTGCTGCTTGCAAACAAAAAAACCACCGCTACCA
GCGGTGGTTTGTTTGCCGGATCAAGAGCTACCAACTCTTTTTCCGAAGGTAACTGGCTTCAGCAGAGCGC
AGATACCAAATACTGTTCTTCTAGTGTAGCCGTAGTTAGGCCACCACTTCAAGAACTCTGTAGCACCGCC
TACATACCTCGCTCTGCTAATCCTGTTACCAGTGGCTGCTGCCAGTGGCGATAAGTCGTGTCTTACCGGG
TTGGACTCAAGACGATAGTTACCGGATAAGGCGCAGCGGTCGGGCTGAACGGGGGGTTCGTGCACACAGC
CCAGCTTGGAGCGAACGACCTACACCGAACTGAGATACCTACAGCGTGAGCTATGAGAAAGCGCCACGCT
TCCCGAAGGGAGAAAGGCGGACAGGTATCCGGTAAGCGGCAGGGTCGGAACAGGAGAGCGCACGAGGGAG
CTTCCAGGGGGAAACGCCTGGTATCTTTATAGTCCTGTCGGGTTTCGCCACCTCTGACTTGAGCGTCGAT
TTTTGTGATGCTCGTCAGGGGGGCGGAGCCTATGGAAAAACGCCAGCAACGCGGCCTTTTTACGGTTCCT
GGCCTTTTGCTGGCCTTTTGCTCACATGTTCTTTCCTGCGTTATCCCCTGATTCTGTGGATAACCGTATT
ACCGCCTTTGAGTGAGCTGATACCGCTCGCCGCAGCCGAACGACCGAGCGCAGCGAGTCAGTGAGCGAGG
AAGCGGAAGAGCGCCCAATACGCAAACCGCC
Features (pLannotate 1.2.2; 9 found; start..end, strand, type, name):
    127..154     -  terminator     rrnB T2 terminator: transcription terminator T2 from the E. coli rrnB gene
    286..329     +  terminator     rrnB T1 terminator: Escherichia coli rrnB; transcription terminator T1 from the E. coli rrnB gene
    376..412     -  CDS            lacZα (fragment): LacZα fragment of β-galactosidase; lacZ fragment
    497..1726    +  CDS            S (fragment): SPIKE_SARS2 - Experimental evidence at protein level: Swiss-Prot protein existence level 1. [Spike glycoprotein]: May down-regulate host tetherin (BST2) by lysosomal degradation, thereby counteracting its antiviral activity. From Severe acute respiratory syndrome coronavirus 2 (2019-nCoV) (SARS-CoV-2).
   1725..1824    -  protein_bind   attL2: mutant version of attL; recombination site for the Gateway® LR reaction LR Clonase™
   1842..1860    -  promoter       T7 promoter: promoter for bacteriophage T7 RNA polymerase
   1994..2803    +  CDS            KanR: aminoglycoside phosphotransferase; aph(3')-Ia; confers resistance to kanamycin in bacteria or G418 (Geneticin®) in eukaryotes
   2950..3538    +  rep_origin     ori: high-copy-number ColE1/pMB1/pBR322/pUC origin of replication
   3721..72      +  CDS            lacI (fragment) (across the origin): lac repressor; lacI; The lac repressor binds to the lac operator to inhibit transcription in E. coli. This inhibition can be relieved by adding lactose or isopropyl-β-D-thiogalactopyranoside (IPTG).
