[The description below was written by a language model from this plasmid's Addgene catalogue record and pLannotate feature annotations shown in this document.]
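Description:
pDONR221 SARS-CoV-2 S-frag6_nostop is a Gateway-compatible entry clone built in the Invitrogen pDONR221 backbone. It carries one fragment of the spike (S) glycoprotein coding sequence from SARS-CoV-2 isolate Wuhan-Hu-1. It is propagated in E. coli using a high-copy ColE1/pUC-type origin and is selected with kanamycin through the aph(3')-Ia (KanR) gene. The sequenced plasmid is 3,741 nt. This is smaller than the listed empty backbone, as expected when the donor vector's counter-selection cassette is replaced by the insert during Gateway cloning.

The insert, listed as 1,197 bp, was derived from synthesized DNA and carries many synonymous changes from codon optimization, so it differs from the viral sequence at the nucleotide level. The annotation identifies it as a partial spike CDS. It runs directly into an attL2 recombination site on its 3′ side. An attL1 site would be expected upstream in an entry clone, but the feature table does not annotate one. The "nostop" designation indicates that the stop codon is omitted, which allows LR Clonase transfer into destination vectors that add C-terminal tags or fusion partners. The record does not state which spike residues fragment 6 covers.

The rrnB T1 and T2 terminators sit upstream of the cloning region and insulate it from read-through transcription. A T7 promoter lies beyond attL2, and the M13 forward and reverse primer sites are used for sequence verification. Short lacZα and lacI fragments appear to be backbone remnants. As an entry vector, the plasmid has no dedicated expression promoter for the insert. It serves as a shuttle within a collection of SARS-CoV-2 coding regions, moving this spike fragment into expression or interaction-assay vectors.
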