Addgene plasmid #153184: pDONR221 SARS-CoV-2 S-frag6_nostop
Purpose: Gateway-compatible Entry vector, with a fragmented insert of S gene's CDS from SARS-CoV-2 isolate Wuhan-Hu-1
Depositing lab: Fritz Roth & Mikko Taipale. Depositing organization: Sinai Health System. Publication: A Comprehensive, Flexible Collection of SARS-CoV-2 Coding Regions. Kim DK, Knapp JJ, Kuang D, Chawla A, Cassonnet P, Lee H, Sheykhkarimli D, Samavarchi-Tehrani P, Abdouni H, Rayhan A, Li R, Pogoutse O, Coyaud E, van der Werf S, Demeret C, Gingras AC, Taipale M, Raught B, Jacob Y, Roth FP. G3 (Bethesda). 2020 Aug 6. pii: g3.120.401554. doi: 10.1534/g3.120.401554. PubMed 32763951.
Backbone
  Vector backbone: pDONR221
  Backbone manufacturer: Invitrogen
  Backbone size w/o insert (bp): 4762
  Vector type: Gateway-compatible Entry vector
Growth in bacteria
  Bacterial resistance: Kanamycin, 50 μg/mL
  Growth temperature: 37°C
  Growth strain: DH5alpha
  Copy number: Unknown
Gene/Insert
  Gene/Insert name: S-frag6
  Species: SARS-CoV-2 isolate Wuhan-Hu-1
  Insert size (bp): 1197
  Mutation: Many synonymous changes due to codon optimization
  Cloning method: Gateway Cloning
  Sequencing primers: 5′ M13F; 3′ M13R
Resource information
  A portion of this plasmid was derived from a plasmid made by: Synthesized from GenScript
Terms and licenses: Academic/Nonprofit Terms; Industry Terms
How to cite: pDONR221 SARS-CoV-2 S-frag6_nostop was a gift from Fritz Roth & Mikko Taipale (Addgene plasmid # 153184 ; http://n2t.net/addgene:153184 ; RRID:Addgene_153184)
