>Addgene plasmid #153184 | pDONR221 SARS-CoV-2 S-frag6_nostop | depositor partial sequence | sequence record 296462 | Inserted CDS without stop codon
ATGTCTTTCATCGAAGACCTGCTGTTCAACAAGGTGACCCTGGCCGACGCCGGTTTCATCAAGCAGTACG
GTGACTGCCTGGGAGACATCGCCGCTAGAGACCTGATCTGCGCCCAGAAGTTCAACGGTCTGACCGTGCT
GCCACCACTGCTGACCGACGAGATGATCGCCCAGTACACCTCTGCCCTGCTGGCTGGAACCATCACCTCT
GGTTGGACCTTCGGAGCTGGCGCCGCCCTGCAGATCCCATTCGCTATGCAGATGGCCTACCGTTTCAACG
GTATCGGAGTGACCCAGAACGTGCTGTACGAAAACCAGAAGCTGATCGCTAACCAGTTCAACTCTGCTAT
CGGAAAGATCCAGGACTCCCTGTCCTCTACCGCTTCTGCCCTGGGAAAGCTGCAGGACGTGGTGAACCAG
AACGCCCAGGCCCTGAACACCCTGGTGAAGCAGCTGTCTTCTAACTTCGGAGCCATCTCCTCTGTGCTGA
ACGACATCCTGTCTAGGCTGGACAAGGTGGAAGCCGAGGTGCAGATCGACAGACTGATCACCGGAAGACT
GCAGTCTCTGCAGACCTACGTGACCCAGCAGCTGATCAGGGCCGCTGAAATCAGAGCTTCTGCCAACCTG
GCTGCCACCAAGATGTCCGAATGCGTGCTGGGCCAGTCTAAGAGGGTGGACTTCTGCGGAAAGGGATACC
ACCTGATGTCCTTCCCACAGTCTGCTCCACACGGAGTGGTGTTCCTGCACGTGACCTACGTGCCCGCCCA
GGAAAAGAACTTCACCACCGCCCCAGCTATCTGCCACGACGGAAAGGCTCACTTCCCCAGGGAGGGAGTG
TTCGTGTCTAACGGAACCCACTGGTTCGTGACCCAGAGGAACTTCTACGAGCCACAGATCATCACCACCG
ACAACACCTTCGTGTCTGGAAACTGCGACGTGGTGATCGGAATCGTGAACAACACCGTGTACGACCCACT
GCAGCCAGAACTGGACTCTTTCAAGGAGGAACTGGACAAGTACTTCAAGAACCACACCTCTCCAGACGTG
GACCTGGGAGACATCTCCGGAATCAACGCCTCTGTGGTGAACATCCAGAAGGAAATCGACAGACTGAACG
AGGTGGCCAAGAACCTGAACGAATCTCTGATCGACCTGCAGGAACTGGGAAAGTACGAGCAGTACATCAA
GTGGCCC
